Addgene plasmid #211989: pKLV2-U6gRNA5(TRIM24_5-4)-PGKpuroBFP-W
Purpose: Express gRNA against TRIM24 with puro and BFP
Depositing lab: Kosuke Yusa. Depositing organization: Kyoto University, Institute for Life and Medical Sciences. Publication: RENGE infers gene regulatory networks using time-series single-cell RNA-seq data with CRISPR perturbations. Ishikawa M, Sugino S, Masuda Y, Tarumoto Y, Seto Y, Taniyama N, Wagai F, Yamauchi Y, Kojima Y, Kiryu H, Yusa K, Eiraku M, Mochizuki A. Commun Biol. 2023 Dec 28;6(1):1290. doi: 10.1038/s42003-023-05594-4. PubMed 38155269.
Backbone
  Vector backbone: pKLV2-U6gRNA5(BbsI)-PGKpuroBFP-W
  Backbone size w/o insert (bp): 8630
  Total vector size (bp): 8650
  Vector type: Mammalian Expression, Lentiviral, CRISPR
  Selectable markers: Puromycin
Growth in bacteria
  Bacterial resistance: Ampicillin, 100 μg/mL
  Growth temperature: 37°C
  Growth strain: NEB Stable
  Copy number: High Copy
Gene/Insert
  Gene/Insert name: sgRNA targeting TRIM24
  gRNA/shRNA sequence: TTGCATAAGTTTCATGCGA
  Species: H. sapiens (human)
  GenBank ID: NM_015905.3
  Entrez Gene: TRIM24 (a.k.a. PTC6, RNF82, TF1A, TIF1, TIF1A, TIF1ALPHA, hTIF1)
  Promoter: Human U6 promoter
  Cloning method: Restriction Enzyme; 5′ cloning site BbsI (destroyed during cloning); 3′ cloning site BbsI (destroyed during cloning)
  Sequencing primers: 5′ AGATAATTAGAATTAATTTGACTG
Terms and licenses: Academic/Nonprofit Terms; Industry Terms: Not Available to Industry
How to cite: pKLV2-U6gRNA5(TRIM24_5-4)-PGKpuroBFP-W was a gift from Kosuke Yusa (Addgene plasmid # 211989 ; http://n2t.net/addgene:211989 ; RRID:Addgene_211989)
