[The description below was written by a language model from this plasmid's Addgene catalogue record and pLannotate feature annotations shown in this document.]
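Description:
pKLV2-U6gRNA5(TRIM24_5-4)-PGKpuroBFP-W is an 8,650 bp lentiviral CRISPR guide-expression plasmid built on the pKLV2-U6gRNA5(BbsI)-PGKpuroBFP-W backbone. It carries a single guide RNA against human TRIM24, cloned into the BbsI sites, which were destroyed in the process. In bacteria it is maintained through a high-copy ColE1/pUC-type origin with ampicillin selection (AmpR). An f1 origin and remnants of a lac/lacZα cloning region with flanking T7 and T3 promoters are also present in the plasmid backbone.

The viral transfer cassette begins with a CMV enhancer/promoter fused to a truncated HIV-1 5' LTR, which drives production of the genomic RNA in packaging cells. This is followed by the Ψ packaging signal with a gag fragment, the RRE for Rev-dependent nuclear export, and the cPPT/CTS. Two expression units sit within the provirus. In the first, the human U6 RNA polymerase III promoter transcribes the TRIM24 spacer joined to a Streptococcus pyogenes Cas9 guide scaffold. In the second, the mouse PGK promoter drives puromycin N-acetyltransferase followed by TagBFP. The annotation does not identify the short linker between these two coding sequences. A WPRE downstream enhances transcript expression, and the cassette ends in a truncated 3' LTR followed by a bGH polyadenylation signal.

The plasmid encodes no Cas9, so the nuclease must be supplied separately, for instance by Cas9-expressing target cells. Transduced cells can be selected with puromycin or tracked and sorted by blue fluorescence. The associated publication used CRISPR perturbations with time-series single-cell RNA-seq to infer gene regulatory networks.
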