Features (pLannotate 1.2.2; 28 found; start..end, strand, type, name):
    155..280     -  misc_feature   HIV-1 Ψ: packaging signal of human immunodeficiency virus type 1
    327..507     -  LTR            5' LTR (truncated): truncated 5' long terminal repeat (LTR) from HIV-1
    525..724     -  promoter       CMV promoter: human cytomegalovirus (CMV) immediate early promoter
    725..1025    -  enhancer       CMV enhancer: human cytomegalovirus immediate early enhancer
   1039..1057    -  promoter       T7 promoter: promoter for bacteriophage T7 RNA polymerase
   1065..1220    +  CDS            lacZα (fragment): LacZα fragment of β-galactosidase; lacZ fragment
   1225..1653    +  rep_origin     f1 ori (sequence partly withheld): f1 bacteriophage origin of replication; arrow indicates direction of (+) strand synthesis
   1706..1810    +  promoter       AmpR promoter: bla
   1811..2671    +  CDS            AmpR: β-lactamase; bla; confers resistance to ampicillin, carbenicillin, and related antibiotics
   2842..3430    +  rep_origin     ori: high-copy-number ColE1/pMB1/pBR322/pUC origin of replication
   3613..3705    +  CDS            lacI (fragment): lac repressor; lacI; The lac repressor binds to the lac operator to inhibit transcription in E. coli. This inhibition can be relieved by adding lactose or isopropyl-β-D-thiogalactopyranoside (IPTG).
   3718..3739    +  protein_bind   CAP binding site: CAP binding activates transcription in the presence of cAMP. E. coli catabolite activator protein
   3754..3784    +  promoter       lac promoter: promoter for the E. coli lac operon
   3792..3808    +  protein_bind   lac operator: The lac repressor binds to the lac operator to inhibit transcription in E. coli. This inhibition can be relieved by adding lactose or isopropyl-β-D-thiogalactopyranoside (IPTG). lac repressor encoded by lacI
   3853..3871    +  promoter       T3 promoter: promoter for bacteriophage T3 RNA polymerase
   4010..4121    -  polyA_signal   bGH poly(A) signal: bovine growth hormone polyadenylation signal
   4147..4325    -  LTR            5' LTR (truncated): truncated 5' long terminal repeat (LTR) from HIV-1
   4333..4479    -  CDS            nef (fragment): NEF_HV1LA - Experimental evidence at protein level: Swiss-Prot protein existence level 1. Extracellular Nef protein targets CD4(+) T-lymphocytes for apoptosis by interacting with CXCR4 surface receptors. From Human immunodeficiency virus type 1 group M subtype B (isolate Lai) (HIV-1).
   4473..5059    -  misc_feature   WPRE: woodchuck hepatitis virus posttranscriptional regulatory element
   5071..5769    -  CDS            TagBFP: TagBFP is a basic (constitutively fluorescent) blue fluorescent protein published in 2008, derived from Entacmaea quadricolor. It is reported to be a very rapidly-maturing monomer with very low acid sensitivity.
   5842..6438    -  CDS            PuroR (fragment): puromycin N-acetyltransferase; pac from Streptomyces; confers resistance to puromycin
   6478..6977    -  promoter       PGK promoter: mouse phosphoglycerate kinase 1 promoter
   7000..7067    -  misc_RNA       tracrRNA (fragment): trans-activating CRISPR RNA for the Streptococcus pyogenes CRISPR/Cas9 system
   7114..7354    -  promoter       U6 promoter: RNA polymerase III promoter for human U6 snRNA
   7429..7546    -  misc_feature   cPPT/CTS: central polypurine tract and central termination sequence of HIV-1
   7596..7696    -  CDS            Rev (fragment): human immunodeficiency virus 1 (HIV-1) Rev protein; rev; enhances nuclear export of unspliced and incompletely spliced viral mRNAs
   8073..8306    -  misc_feature   RRE: The Rev response element (RRE) of HIV-1 allows for Rev-dependent mRNA export from the nucleus to the cytoplasm.
   8483..171     -  CDS            HIV-1 gag (fragment) (across the origin): gag protein from human immunodeficiency virus 1; gag
>Addgene plasmid #211989 | pKLV2-U6gRNA5(TRIM24_5-4)-PGKpuroBFP-W | addgene full sequence | sequence record 418012 | Addgene NGS Result
AGCCTTCTGATGTTTCTAACAGGCCAGGATTAACTGCGAATCGTTCTAGCTCCCTGCTTGCCCATACTAT
ATGTTTTAATTTATATTTTTTCTTTCCCCCTGGCCTTAACCGAATTTTTTCCCATCGCGATCTAATTCTC
CCCCGCTTAATACTGACGCTCTCGCACCCATCTCTCTCCTTCTAGCCTCCGCTAGTCAAAATTTTTGGCG
TACTCACCAGTCGCCGCCCCTCGCCTCTTGCCGTGCGCGCTTCAGCAAGCCGAGTCCTGCGTCGAGAGAG
CTCCTCTGGTTTCCCTTTCGCTTTCAAGTCCCTGTTCGGGCGCCACTGCTAGAGATTTTCCACACTGACT
AAAAGGGTCTGAGGGATCTCTAGTTACCAGAGTCACACAACAGACGGGCACACACTACTTGAAGCACTCA
AGGCAAGCTTTATTGAGGCTTAAGCAGTGGGTTCCCTAGTTAGCCAGAGAGCTCCCAGGCTCAGATCTGG
TCTAACCAGAGAGACCCAGTACAGGCAAAACGCGCTGCTTATATAGACCTCCCACCGTACACGCCTACCG
CCCATTTGCGTCAATGGGGCGGAGTTGTTACGACATTTTGGAAAGTCCCGTTGATTTTGGTGCCAAAACA
AACTCCCATTGACGTCAATGGGGTGGAGACTTGGAAATCCCCGTGAGTCAAACCGCTATCCACGCCCATT
GATGTACTGCCAAAACCGCATCACCATGGTAATAGCGATGACTAATACGTAGATGTACTGCCAAGTAGGA
AAGTCCCATAAGGTCATGTACTGGGCATAATGCCAGGCGGGCCATTTACCGTCATTGACGTCAATAGGGG
GCGTACTTGGCATATGATACACTTGATGTACTGCCAAGTGGGCAGTTTACCGTAAATACTCCACCCATTG
ACGTCAATGGAAAGTCCCTATTGGCGTTACTATGGGAACATACGTCATTATTGACGTCAATGGGCGGGGG
TCGTTGGGCGGTCAGCCAGGCGGGCCATTTACCGTAAGTTATGTACTAGTCAATTCGCCCTATAGTGAGT
CGTATTACGCGCGCTCACTGGCCGTCGTTTTACAACGTCGTGACTGGGAAAACCCTGGCGTTACCCAACT
TAATCGCCTTGCAGCACATCCCCCTTTCGCCAGCTGGCGTAATAGCGAAGAGGCCCGCACCGATCGCCCT
TCCCAACAGTTGCGCAGCCTGAATGGCGAATGGG
[124 nt withheld, positions 1225-1348]
C
[91 nt withheld, positions 1350-1440]
A
[49 nt withheld, positions 1442-1490]
CCTTTGACGTTGGAGTCCACGTTCTTT
[37 nt withheld, positions 1518-1554]
ACCCTATCTCGGTCTATTCTTTTGATTTATAAGGGATTTTGCCGATTTCGGCCTATTGGTTAAAAAATGA
GCTGATTTAACAAAAATTTAACGCGAATTTTAACAAAATATTAACGCTTACAATTTAGGTGGCACTTTTC
GGGGAAATGTGCGCGGAACCCCTATTTGTTTATTTTTCTAAATACATTCAAATATGTATCCGCTCATGAG
ACAATAACCCTGATAAATGCTTCAATAATATTGAAAAAGGAAGAGTATGAGTATTCAACATTTCCGTGTC
GCCCTTATTCCCTTTTTTGCGGCATTTTGCCTTCCTGTTTTTGCTCACCCAGAAACGCTGGTGAAAGTAA
AAGATGCTGAAGATCAGTTGGGTGCACGAGTGGGTTACATCGAACTGGATCTCAACAGCGGTAAGATCCT
TGAGAGTTTTCGCCCCGAAGAACGTTTTCCAATGATGAGCACTTTTAAAGTTCTGCTATGTGGCGCGGTA
TTATCCCGTATTGACGCCGGGCAAGAGCAACTCGGTCGCCGCATACACTATTCTCAGAATGACTTGGTTG
AGTACTCACCAGTCACAGAAAAGCATCTTACGGATGGCATGACAGTAAGAGAATTATGCAGTGCTGCCAT
AACCATGAGTGATAACACTGCGGCCAACTTACTTCTGACAACGATCGGAGGACCGAAGGAGCTAACCGCT
TTTTTGCACAACATGGGGGATCATGTAACTCGCCTTGATCGTTGGGAACCGGAGCTGAATGAAGCCATAC
CAAACGACGAGCGTGACACCACGATGCCTGTAGCAATGGCAACAACGTTGCGCAAACTATTAACTGGCGA
ACTACTTACTCTAGCTTCCCGGCAACAATTAATAGACTGGATGGAGGCGGATAAAGTTGCAGGACCACTT
CTGCGCTCGGCCCTTCCGGCTGGCTGGTTTATTGCTGATAAATCTGGAGCCGGTGAGCGTGGGTCTCGCG
GTATCATTGCAGCACTGGGGCCAGATGGTAAGCCCTCCCGTATCGTAGTTATCTACACGACGGGGAGTCA
GGCAACTATGGATGAACGAAATAGACAGATCGCTGAGATAGGTGCCTCACTGATTAAGCATTGGTAACTG
TCAGACCAAGTTTACTCATATATACTTTAGATTGATTTAAAACTTCATTTTTAATTTAAAAGGATCTAGG
TGAAGATCCTTTTTGATAATCTCATGACCAAAATCCCTTAACGTGAGTTTTCGTTCCACTGAGCGTCAGA
CCCCGTAGAAAAGATCAAAGGATCTTCTTGAGATCCTTTTTTTCTGCGCGTAATCTGCTGCTTGCAAACA
AAAAAACCACCGCTACCAGCGGTGGTTTGTTTGCCGGATCAAGAGCTACCAACTCTTTTTCCGAAGGTAA
CTGGCTTCAGCAGAGCGCAGATACCAAATACTGTTCTTCTAGTGTAGCCGTAGTTAGGCCACCACTTCAA
GAACTCTGTAGCACCGCCTACATACCTCGCTCTGCTAATCCTGTTACCAGTGGCTGCTGCCAGTGGCGAT
AAGTCGTGTCTTACCGGGTTGGACTCAAGACGATAGTTACCGGATAAGGCGCAGCGGTCGGGCTGAACGG
GGGGTTCGTGCACACAGCCCAGCTTGGAGCGAACGACCTACACCGAACTGAGATACCTACAGCGTGAGCT
ATGAGAAAGCGCCACGCTTCCCGAAGGGAGAAAGGCGGACAGGTATCCGGTAAGCGGCAGGGTCGGAACA
GGAGAGCGCACGAGGGAGCTTCCAGGGGGAAACGCCTGGTATCTTTATAGTCCTGTCGGGTTTCGCCACC
TCTGACTTGAGCGTCGATTTTTGTGATGCTCGTCAGGGGGGCGGAGCCTATGGAAAAACGCCAGCAACGC
GGCCTTTTTACGGTTCCTGGCCTTTTGCTGGCCTTTTGCTCACATGTTCTTTCCTGCGTTATCCCCTGAT
TCTGTGGATAACCGTATTACCGCCTTTGAGTGAGCTGATACCGCTCGCCGCAGCCGAACGACCGAGCGCA
GCGAGTCAGTGAGCGAGGAAGCGGAAGAGCGCCCAATACGCAAACCGCCTCTCCCCGCGCGTTGGCCGAT
TCATTAATGCAGCTGGCACGACAGGTTTCCCGACTGGAAAGCGGGCAGTGAGCGCAACGCAATTAATGTG
AGTTAGCTCACTCATTAGGCACCCCAGGCTTTACACTTTATGCTCCCGGCTCGTATGTTGTGTGGAATTG
TGAGCGGATAACAATTTCACACAGGAAACAGCTATGACCATGATTACGCCAAGCGCGCAATTAACCCTCA
CTAAAGGGAACAAAAGCTTAATTAACGGCCGCCCATAGAGCCCACCGCATCCCCAGCATGCCTGCTATTG
ACTTCCCAATCCTCCCCCTTGCTGTCCTGCCCCACCCCACCCCCCAGAATAGAATGACACCTACTCAGAC
AATGCGATGCAATTTCCTCATTTTATTAGGAAAGGACAGTGGGAGTGGCACCTTCCAGGGTCAAGGAAGG
CACGGGGGAGGGGCAAACAACAGATGGCTGGCAACTAGAAGGCACAGTCGAGGCTGATCAGCGGGTTTAA
ACTGCTAGAGATTTTCCACACTGACTAAAAGGGTCTGAGGGATCTCTAGTTACCAGAGTCACACAACAGA
CGGGCACACACTACTTGAAGCACTCAAGGCAAGCTTTATTGAGGCTTAAGCAGTGGGTTCCCTAGTTAGC
CAGAGAGCTCCCAGGCTCAGATCTGGTCTAACCAGAGAGACTCTGGTCTAACCAGAGAGACCCAGTACAG
GCAAAAAGCAGATCTTGACTTCTTTGGGAGTGAATTAGCCCTTCCAGTCCCCCCTTTTCTTTTAAAAAGT
GGCTAAGATCTACAGCTGCCTTGTAAGTCATTGGTCTTAAAGGTACCTGCGGGGAGGCGGCCCAAAGGGA
GATCCGACTCGTCTGAGGGCGAAGGCGTAGACGCGGAAGAGGCCGCAGAGCCGGCAGCAGGCCGCGGGAA
GGAAGGTCCGCTGGATTGAGGGCCGAAGGGACGTAGCAGAAGGACGTCCCGCGCAGAATCCAGGTGGCAA
CACAGGCGAGCAGCCAAGGAAAGGACGATGATTTCCCCGACAACACCACGGAATTGTCAGTGCCCAACAG
CCGAGCCCCTGTCCAGCAGCGGGCAAGGCAGGCGGCGATGAGTTCCGCCGTGGCAATAGGGAGGGGGAAA
GCGAAAGTCCCGGAAAGGAGCTGACAGGTGGTGGCAATGCCCCAACCAGTGGGGGTTGCGTCAGCAAACA
CAGTGCACACCACGCCACGTTGCCTGACAACGGGCCACAACTCCTCATAAAGAGACAGCAACCAGGATTT
ATACAAGGAGGAGAAAATGAAAGCCATACGGGAAGCAATAGCATGATACAAAGGCATTAAAGCAGCGTAT
CCACATAGCGTAAAAGGAGCAACATAGTTAAGAATACCAGTCAATCTTTCACAAATTTTGTAATCCAGAG
GTTGAGCGGCCGCTCAATTAAGCTTGTGCCCCAGTTTGCTAGGGAGGTCGCAGTATCTGGCCACTGCCAC
CTCGTGCTGCTCGACGTAGGTCTCGTTGTTGGCCTCCTTGATTCTTTCCAGTCTGTAGTCCACATAGTAG
ACGCCAGGCATCTTGAGGTTCTTAGCGGGTTTCTTGGATCTATATGTGGTCTTGATGTTTGCGATCAGAT
GGCTCCCGCCCACGAGCTTCAGGGCCATGTCGTTTCTGCCTTCCAGGCCGCCGTCAGCGGGGTACAGCGT
CTCGGTGAAGGCCTCCCAGCCGAGTGTTTTCTTCTGCATCACAGGGCCGTTGGATGTGAAGTTCACCCCT
CTGATCTTGACGTTGTAGATGAGGCAGCCGTCCTGGAGGCTGGTGTCCTGGGTAGCGGTCAGCACGCCCC
CGTCCTCGTATGTGGTGACTCTCTCCCATGTGAAGCCCTCAGGGAAGGACTGCTTGAAGAAGTCGGGGAT
GCCCTGGGTGTGGTTGATGAAGGTCTTGCTGCCGTAGAGGAAGCTAGTAGCCAGGATGTCGAAGGCGAAG
GGGAGAGGGCCGCCCTCGACCACCTTGATTCTCATGGTCTGGGTGCCCTCGTAGGGCTTGCCTTCGCCCT
CGGATGTGCACTTGAAGTGATGGTTGTCCACGGTGCCCTCCATGTACAGCTTCATGTGCATGTTCTCCTT
AATCAGCTCGCTCATTGGGCCAGGATTCTCCTCCACGTCACCGCATGTTAGGAGACTTCCTCTGCCCTCT
CCTCCGGACCCGCCGCCGGCACCGGGCTTGCGGGTCATGCACCAGGTGCGCGGTCCTTCGGGCACCTCGA
CGTCGGCGGTGACGGTGAAGCCGAGCCGCTCGTAGAAGGGGAGGTTGCGGGGCGCGGAGGTCTCCAGGAA
GGCGGGCACCCCGGCGCGCTCGGCCGCCTCCACTCCGGGGAGCACGACGGCGCTGCCCAGACCCTTGCCC
TGGTGGTCGGGCGAGACGCCGACGGTGGCCAGGAACCACGCGGGCTCCTTGGGCCGGTGCGGCGCCAGGA
GGCCTTCCATCTGTTGCTGCGCGGCCAGCCGGGAACCGCTCAACTCGGCCATGCGCGGGCCGATCTCGGC
GAACACCGCCCCCGCTTCGACGCTCTCCGGCGTGGTCCAGACCGCCACCGCGGCGCCGTCGTCCGCGACC
CACACCTTGCCGATGTCGAGCCCGACGCGCGTGAGGAAGAGTTCTTGCAGCTCGGTGACCCGCTCGATGT
GGCGGTCCGGATCGACGGTGTGGCGCGTGGCGGGGTAGTCGGCGAACGCGGCGGCGAGGGTGCGTACGGC
CCTGGGGACGTCGTCGCGGGTGGCGAGGCGCACCGTGGGCTTGTACTCGGTCATGGTAAGCTTCAGCTGC
TCGAGATCTAGATGGATGCAGGTCGAAAGGCCCGGAGATGAGGAAGAGGAGAACAGCGCGGCAGACGTGC
GCTTTTGAAGCGTGCAGAATGCCGGGCCTCCGGAGGACCTTCGGGCGCCCGCCCCGCCCCTGAGCCCGCC
CCTGAGCCCGCCCCCGGACCCACCCCTTCCCAGCCTCTGAGCCCAGAAAGCGAAGGAGCAAAGCTGCTAT
TGGCCGCTGCCCCAAAGGCCTACCCGCTTCCATTGCTCAGCGGTGCTGTCCATCTGCACGAGACTAGTGA
GACGTGCTACTTCCATTTGTCACGTCCTGCACGACGCGAGCTGCGGGGCGGGGGGGAACTTCCTGACTAG
GGGAGGAGTAGAAGGTGGCGCGAAGGGGCCACCAAAGAACGGAGCCGGTTGGCGCCTACCGGTGGATGTG
GAATGTGTGCGAGGCCAGAGGCCACTTGTGTAGCGCCAAGTGCCCAGCGGGGCTGCTAAAGCGCATGCTC
CAGACTGCCTTGGGAAAAGCGCCTCCCCTACCCGGTAGAATTGGATCCAAAAAAAGCACCGACTCGGTGC
CACTTTTTCAAGTTGATAACGGACTAGCCTTATTTAAACTTGCTATGCTGTTTCCAGCATAGCTCTTAAA
CTCGCATGAAACTTATGCAACGGTGTTTCGTCCTTTCCACAAGATATATAAAGCCAAGAAATCGAAATAC
TTTCAAGTTACGGTAAGCATATGATAGTCCATTTTAAAACATAATTTTAAAACTGCAAACTACCCAAGAA
ATTATTACTTTCTACGTCACGTATTTTGTACTAATATCTTTGTGTTTACAGTCAAATTAATTCTAATTAT
CTCTCTAACAGCCTTGTATCGTATATGCAAATATGAAGGAATCATGGGAAATAGGCCCTCTTCCTGCCCG
ACCTTGGACGCGTAGGGCCCGGTACTAACCAAACTGGATCTCTGCTGTCCCTGTAATAAACCCGAAAATT
TTGAATTTTTGTAATTTGTTTTTGTAATTCTTTAGTTTGTATGTCTGTTGCTATTATGTCTACTATTCTT
TCCCCTGCACTGTACCCCCCAATCCCCCCTTTTCTTTTAAAATTGTGGATGAATACTGCCATTTGTCTGC
AGAATTGGCGCACGCAGTGCCGATCCGTTCACTAATCGAATGGATCTGTCTCTGTCTCTCTCTCCACCTT
CTTCTTCTATTCCTTCGGGCCTGTCGGGTCCCCTCGGGGTTGGGAGGTGGGTCTGAAACGATAATGGTGA
ATATCCCTGCCTAACTCTATTCACTATAGAAAGTACAGCAAAAACTATTCTTAAACCTACCAAGCCTCCT
ACTATCATTATGAATAATTTTATATACCACAGCCAATTTGTTATGTTAAACCAATTCCACAAACTTGCCC
ATTTATCTAATTCCAATAATTCTTGTTCATTCTTTTCTTGCTGGTTTTGCGATTCTTCAATTAAGGAGTG
TATTAAGCTTGTGTAATTGTTAATTTCTCTGTCCCACTCCATCCAGGTCGTGTGATTCCAAATCTGTTCC
AGAGATTTATTACTCCAACTAGCATTCCAAGGCACAGCAGTGGTGCAAATGAGTTTTCCAGAGCAACCCC
AAATCCCCAGGAGCTGTTGATCCTTTAGGTATCTTTCCACAGCCAGGATTCTTGCCTGGAGCTGCTTGAT
GCCCCAGACTGTGAGTTGCAACAGATGCTGTTGCGCCTCAATAGCCCTCAGCAAATTGTTCTGCTGCTGC
ACTATACCAGACAATAATTGTCTGGCCTGTACCGTCAGCGTCATTGACGCTGCGCCCATAGTGCTTCCTG
CTGCTCCCAAGAACCCAAGGAACAAAGCTCCTATTCCCACTGCTCTTTTTTCTCTCTGCACCACTCTTCT
CTTTGCCTTGGTGGGTGCTACTCCTAATGGTTCAATTTTTACTACTTTATATTTATATAATTCACTTCTC
CAATTGTCCCTCATATCTCCTCCTCCAGGTCTGAAGATCAGCGCGGCCGGCCGCTTGCTGTGCGGTGGTC
TTACTTTTGTTTTGCTCTTCCTCTATCTTGTCTAAAGCTTCCTTGGTGTCTTTTATCTCTATCCTTTGAT
GCACACAATAGAGGGTTGCTACTGTATTATATAATGATCTAAGTTCTTCTGATCCTGTCTGAAGGGATGG
TTGTAGCTGTCCCAGTATTTGTCTAC
